>Addgene plasmid #21179 | GFP-C1-PLCdelta-PH | depositor full sequence | sequence record 9815 | Author sequence
TAGTTATTAATAGTAATCAATTACGGGGTCATTAGTTCATAGCCCATATATGGAGTTCCGCGTTACATAA
CTTACGGTAAATGGCCCGCCTGGCTGACCGCCCAACGACCCCCGCCCATTGACGTCAATAATGACGTATG
TTCCCATAGTAACGCCAATAGGGACTTTCCATTGACGTCAATGGGTGGAGTATTTACGGTAAACTGCCCA
CTTGGCAGTACATCAAGTGTATCATATGCCAAGTACGCCCCCTATTGACGTCAATGACGGTAAATGGCCC
GCCTGGCATTATGCCCAGTACATGACCTTATGGGACTTTCCTACTTGGCAGTACATCTACGTATTAGTCA
TCGCTATTACCATGGTGATGCGGTTTTGGCAGTACATCAATGGGCGTGGATAGCGGTTTGACTCACGGGG
ATTTCCAAGTCTCCACCCCATTGACGTCAATGGGAGTTTGTTTTGGCACCAAAATCAACGGGACTTTCCA
AAATGTCGTAACAACTCCGCCCCATTGACGCAAATGGGCGGTAGGCGTGTACGGTGGGAGGTCTATATAA
GCAGAGCTGGTTTAGTGAACCGTCAGATCCGCTAGCGCTACCGGTCGCCACCATGGTGAGCAAGGGCGAG
GAGCTGTTCACCGGGGTGGTGCCCATCCTGGTCGAGCTGGACGGCGACGTAAACGGCCACAAGTTCAGCG
TGTCCGGCGAGGGCGAGGGCGATGCCACCTACGGCAAGCTGACCCTGAAGTTCATCTGCACCACCGGCAA
GCTGCCCGTGCCCTGGCCCACCCTCGTGACCACCCTGACCTACGGCGTGCAGTGCTTCAGCCGCTACCCC
GACCACATGAAGCAGCACGACTTCTTCAAGTCCGCCATGCCCGAAGGCTACGTCCAGGAGCGCACCATCT
TCTTCAAGGACGACGGCAACTACAAGACCCGCGCCGAGGTGAAGTTCGAGGGCGACACCCTGGTGAACCG
CATCGAGCTGAAGGGCATCGACTTCAAGGAGGACGGCAACATCCTGGGGCACAAGCTGGAGTACAACTAC
AACAGCCACAACGTCTATATCATGGCCGACAAGCAGAAGAACGGCATCAAGGTGAACTTCAAGATCCGCC
ACAACATCGAGGACGGCAGCGTGCAGCTCGCCGACCACTACCAGCAGAACACCCCCATCGGCGACGGCCC
CGTGCTGCTGCCCGACAACCACTACCTGAGCACCCAGTCCGCCCTGAGCAAAGACCCCAACGAGAAGCGC
GATCACATGGTCCTGCTGGAGTTCGTGACCGCCGCCGGGATCACTCTCGGCATGGACGAGCTGTACAAGT
CCGGACTCAGATCTCGAGCTCAAGCTTCGAATTCTGCAGTCGACGGTACCGCGGGCCCGGGATCCATGGA
CTCGGGCCGGGACTTCCTGACCCTGCACGGCCTACAGGATGATGAGGATCTACAGGCGCTGCTGAAGGGC
AGCCAGCTCCTGAAGGTGAAGTCCAGCTCATGGAGGAGAGAGCGGTTCTACAAGTTGCAGGAGGACTGCA
AGACCATCTGGCAGGAGTCCCGCAAGGTCATGCGGACCCCGGAGTCCCAGCTGTTCTCCATCGAGGACAT
TCAGGAGGTGCGAATGGGGCACCGCACGGAGGGTCTGGAGAAGTTCGCCCGTGATGTGCCCGAGGACCGC
TGCTTCTCCATTGTCTTCAAGGACCAGCGCAATACACTAGACCTCATCGCCCCATCGCCAGCTGATGCCC
AGCACTGGGTGCTGGGGCTGCACAAGATCATCCACCACTCAGGCTCCATGGACCAGCGTCAGAAGCTACA
GCACTGGATTCACTCCTGCTTGCGAAAAGCTGACAAAAACAAGGACAACAAGATGAGCTTCAAGGAGCTG
CAGAACTTCCTGAAGGAGCTCAACATCCAGTAATCTAGATAACTGATCATAATCAGCCATACCACATTTG
TAGAGGTTTTACTTGCTTTAAAAAACCTCCCACACCTCCCCCTGAACCTGAAACATAAAATGAATGCAAT
TGTTGTTGTTAACTTGTTTATTGCAGCTTATAATGGTTACAAATAAAGCAATAGCATCACAAATTTCACA
AATAAAGCATTTTTTTCACTGCATTCTAGTTGTGGTTTGTCCAAACTCATCAATGTATCTTAACGCGTAA
ATTGTAAGCGTTAATATTTTGTTAAAATTCGCGTTAAATTTTTGTTAAATCAGCTCATTTTTTAACCAAT
AGGCCGAAATCGGCAAAATCCCTTATAAATCAAAAGAATAGACCGAGATAGGGT
[37 nt withheld, positions 2295-2331]
AAAGAACGTGGACTCCAACGTCAAAGG
[49 nt withheld, positions 2359-2407]
T
[91 nt withheld, positions 2409-2499]
G
[124 nt withheld, positions 2501-2624]
CAGGTGGCACTTTTCGGGGAAATGTGCGCGGAACCCCTATTTGTTTATTTTTCTAAATACATTCAAATAT
GTATCCGCTCATGAGACAATAACCCTGATAAATGCTTCAATAATATTGAAAAAGGAAGAGTCCTGAGGCG
GAAAGAACCAGCTGTGGAATGTGTGTCAGTTAGGGTGTGGAAAGTCCCCAGGCTCCCCAGCAGGCAGAAG
TATGCAAAGCATGCATCTCAATTAGTCAGCAACCAGGTGTGGAAAGTCCCCAGGCTCCCCAGCAGGCAGA
AGTATGCAAAGCATGCATCTCAATTAGTCAGCAACCATAGTCCCGCCCCTAACTCCGCCCATCCCGCCCC
TAACTCCGCCCAGTTCCGCCCATTCTCCGCCCCATGGCTGACTAATTTTTTTTATTTATGCAGAGGCCGA
GGCCGCCTCGGCCTCTGAGCTATTCCAGAAGTAGTGAGGAGGCTTTTTTGGAGGCCTAGGCTTTTGCAAA
GATCGATCAAGAGACAGGATGAGGATCGTTTCGCATGATTGAACAAGATGGATTGCACGCAGGTTCTCCG
GCCGCTTGGGTGGAGAGGCTATTCGGCTATGACTGGGCACAACAGACAATCGGCTGCTCTGATGCCGCCG
TGTTCCGGCTGTCAGCGCAGGGGCGCCCGGTTCTTTTTGTCAAGACCGACCTGTCCGGTGCCCTGAATGA
ACTGCAAGACGAGGCAGCGCGGCTATCGTGGCTGGCCACGACGGGCGTTCCTTGCGCAGCTGTGCTCGAC
GTTGTCACTGAAGCGGGAAGGGACTGGCTGCTATTGGGCGAAGTGCCGGGGCAGGATCTCCTGTCATCTC
ACCTTGCTCCTGCCGAGAAAGTATCCATCATGGCTGATGCAATGCGGCGGCTGCATACGCTTGATCCGGC
TACCTGCCCATTCGACCACCAAGCGAAACATCGCATCGAGCGAGCACGTACTCGGATGGAAGCCGGTCTT
GTCGATCAGGATGATCTGGACGAAGAGCATCAGGGGCTCGCGCCAGCCGAACTGTTCGCCAGGCTCAAGG
CGAGCATGCCCGACGGCGAGGATCTCGTCGTGACCCATGGCGATGCCTGCTTGCCGAATATCATGGTGGA
AAATGGCCGCTTTTCTGGATTCATCGACTGTGGCCGGCTGGGTGTGGCGGACCGCTATCAGGACATAGCG
TTGGCTACCCGTGATATTGCTGAAGAGCTTGGCGGCGAATGGGCTGACCGCTTCCTCGTGCTTTACGGTA
TCGCCGCTCCCGATTCGCAGCGCATCGCCTTCTATCGCCTTCTTGACGAGTTCTTCTGAGCGGGACTCTG
GGGTTCGAAATGACCGACCAAGCGACGCCCAACCTGCCATCACGAGATTTCGATTCCACCGCCGCCTTCT
ATGAAAGGTTGGGCTTCGGAATCGTTTTCCGGGACGCCGGCTGGATGATCCTCCAGCGCGGGGATCTCAT
GCTGGAGTTCTTCGCCCACCCTAGGGGGAGGCTAACTGAAACACGGAAGGAGACAATACCGGAAGGAACC
CGCGCTATGACGGCAATAAAAAGACAGAATAAAACGCACGGTGTTGGGTCGTTTGTTCATAAACGCGGGG
TTCGGTCCCAGGGCTGGCACTCTGTCGATACCCCACCGAGACCCCATTGGGGCCAATACGCCCGCGTTTC
TTCCTTTTCCCCACCCCACCCCCCAAGTTCGGGTGAAGGCCCAGGGCTCGCAGCCAACGTCGGGGCGGCA
GGCCCTGCCATAGCCTCAGGTTACTCATATATACTTTAGATTGATTTAAAACTTCATTTTTAATTTAAAA
GGATCTAGGTGAAGATCCTTTTTGATAATCTCATGACCAAAATCCCTTAACGTGAGTTTTCGTTCCACTG
AGCGTCAGACCCCGTAGAAAAGATCAAAGGATCTTCTTGAGATCCTTTTTTTCTGCGCGTAATCTGCTGC
TTGCAAACAAAAAAACCACCGCTACCAGCGGTGGTTTGTTTGCCGGATCAAGAGCTACCAACTCTTTTTC
CGAAGGTAACTGGCTTCAGCAGAGCGCAGATACCAAATACTGTCCTTCTAGTGTAGCCGTAGTTAGGCCA
CCACTTCAAGAACTCTGTAGCACCGCCTACATACCTCGCTCTGCTAATCCTGTTACCAGTGGCTGCTGCC
AGTGGCGATAAGTCGTGTCTTACCGGGTTGGACTCAAGACGATAGTTACCGGATAAGGCGCAGCGGTCGG
GCTGAACGGGGGGTTCGTGCACACAGCCCAGCTTGGAGCGAACGACCTACACCGAACTGAGATACCTACA
GCGTGAGCTATGAGAAAGCGCCACGCTTCCCGAAGGGAGAAAGGCGGACAGGTATCCGGTAAGCGGCAGG
GTCGGAACAGGAGAGCGCACGAGGGAGCTTCCAGGGGGAAACGCCTGGTATCTTTATAGTCCTGTCGGGT
TTCGCCACCTCTGACTTGAGCGTCGATTTTTGTGATGCTCGTCAGGGGGGCGGAGCCTATGGAAAAACGC
CAGCAACGCGGCCTTTTTACGGTTCCTGGCCTTTTGCTGGCCTTTTGCTCACATGTTCTTTCCTGCGTTA
TCCCCTGATTCTGTGGATAACCGTATTACCGCCATGCAT
Features (pLannotate 1.2.2; 15 found; start..end, strand, type, name):
     61..364     +  enhancer       CMV enhancer: human cytomegalovirus immediate early enhancer
    365..568     +  promoter       CMV promoter: human cytomegalovirus (CMV) immediate early promoter
    613..1329    +  CDS            EGFP: EGFP is a basic (constitutively fluorescent) green fluorescent protein published in 1996, derived from Aequorea victoria. It is reported to be a rapidly-maturing weak dimer with moderate acid sensitivity.
   1330..1395    +  misc_feature   MCS: multiple cloning site
   1396..1920    +  CDS            PLCD1 (fragment): PLCD1_HUMAN - Experimental evidence at protein level: Swiss-Prot protein existence level 1. The production of the second messenger molecules diacylglycerol (DAG) and inositol 1,4,5-trisphosphate (IP3) is mediated by activated phosphatidylinositol-specific phospholipase C enzymes (PubMed:9188725). Essential for trophoblast and placental development (By similarity). Binds phosphatidylinositol 4,5-bisphosphate (PubMed:7890667, PubMed:9188725). From Homo sapiens (Human).
   1934..2018    +  CDS            large T antigen (fragment): large T antigen from SV40 (simian virus 40)
   2041..2162    +  polyA_signal   SV40 poly(A) signal: SV40 polyadenylation signal
   2196..2624    -  rep_origin     f1 ori (sequence partly withheld): f1 bacteriophage origin of replication; arrow indicates direction of (+) strand synthesis
   2651..2755    +  promoter       AmpR promoter: bla
   2757..3114    +  promoter       SV40 promoter: SV40 enhancer and early promoter
   3149..3943    +  CDS            NeoR/KanR: aminoglycoside phosphotransferase from Tn5; aph(3')-II (or nptII); confers resistance to neomycin, kanamycin, and G418 (Geneticin®)
   3964..4116    +  CDS            ble (fragment): BLE_KLEPN - Experimental evidence at protein level: Swiss-Prot protein existence level 1. Binding protein with a strong affinity to the bleomycin family of antibiotics. Binds to CL990; an antimitotic-antibiotic compound. From Klebsiella pneumoniae.
   4175..4222    +  polyA_signal   HSV TK poly(A) signal: herpes simplex virus thymidine kinase polyadenylation signal (Cole and Stacy, 1985)
   4313..4329    -  polyA_signal   bGH poly(A) signal (fragment): bovine growth hormone polyadenylation signal
   4551..5139    +  rep_origin     ori: high-copy-number ColE1/pMB1/pBR322/pUC origin of replication
