>Addgene plasmid #21179 | GFP-C1-PLCdelta-PH | addgene full sequence | sequence record 212104 | Addgene NGS Result
TTCTTTCCTGCGTTATCCCCTGATTCTGTGGATAACCGTATTACCGCCATGCATTAGTTATTAATAGTAA
TCAATTACGGGGTCATTAGTTCATAGCCCATATATGGAGTTCCGCGTTACATAACTTACGGTAAATGGCC
CGCCTGGCTGACCGCCCAACGACCCCCGCCCATTGACGTCAATAATGACGTATGTTCCCATAGTAACGCC
AATAGGGACTTTCCATTGACGTCAATGGGTGGAGTATTTACGGTAAACTGCCCACTTGGCAGTACATCAA
GTGTATCATATGCCAAGTACGCCCCCTATTGACGTCAATGACGGTAAATGGCCCGCCTGGCATTATGCCC
AGTACATGACCTTATGGGACTTTCCTACTTGGCAGTACATCTACGTATTAGTCATCGCTATTACCATGGT
GATGCGGTTTTGGCAGTACATCAATGGGCGTGGATAGCGGTTTGACTCACGGGGATTTCCAAGTCTCCAC
CCCATTGACGTCAATGGGAGTTTGTTTTGGCACCAAAATCAACGGGACTTTCCAAAATGTCGTAACAACT
CCGCCCCATTGACGCAAATGGGCGGTAGGCGTGTACGGTGGGAGGTCTATATAAGCAGAGCTGGTTTAGT
GAACCGTCAGATCCGCTAGCGCTACCGGTCGCCACCATGGTGAGCAAGGGCGAGGAGCTGTTCACCGGGG
TGGTGCCCATCCTGGTCGAGCTGGACGGCGACGTAAACGGCCACAAGTTCAGCGTGTCCGGCGAGGGCGA
GGGCGATGCCACCTACGGCAAGCTGACCCTGAAGTTCATCTGCACCACCGGCAAGCTGCCCGTGCCCTGG
CCCACCCTCGTGACCACCCTGACCTACGGCGTGCAGTGCTTCAGCCGCTACCCCGACCACATGAAGCAGC
ACGACTTCTTCAAGTCCGCCATGCCCGAAGGCTACGTCCAGGAGCGCACCATCTTCTTCAAGGACGACGG
CAACTACAAGACCCGCGCCGAGGTGAAGTTCGAGGGCGACACCCTGGTGAACCGCATCGAGCTGAAGGGC
ATCGACTTCAAGGAGGACGGCAACATCCTGGGGCACAAGCTGGAGTACAACTACAACAGCCACAACGTCT
ATATCATGGCCGACAAGCAGAAGAACGGCATCAAGGTGAACTTCAAGATCCGCCACAACATCGAGGACGG
CAGCGTGCAGCTCGCCGACCACTACCAGCAGAACACCCCCATCGGCGACGGCCCCGTGCTGCTGCCCGAC
AACCACTACCTGAGCACCCAGTCCGCCCTGAGCAAAGACCCCAACGAGAAGCGCGATCACATGGTCCTGC
TGGAGTTCGTGACCGCCGCCGGGATCACTCTCGGCATGGACGAGCTGTACAAGTCCGGACTCAGATCTCG
AGCTCAAGCTTCGAATTCTGCAGTCGACGGTACCGCGGGCCCGGGATCCATGGACTCGGGCCGGGACTTC
CTGACCCTGCACGGCCTACAGGATGATGAGGATCTACAGGCGCTGCTGAAGGGCAGCCAGCTCCTGAAGG
TGAAGTCCAGCTCATGGAGGAGAGAGCGCTTCTACAAGTTGCAGGAGGACTGCAAGACCATCTGGCAGGA
GTCCCGCAAGGTCATGCGGACCCCGGAGTCCCAGCTGTTCTCCATCGAGGACATTCAGGAGGTGCGAATG
GGGCACCGCACGGAGGGTCTGGAGAAGTTCGCCCGTGATGTGCCCGAGGACCGCTGCTTCTCCATTGTCT
TCAAGGACCAGCGCAATACACTAGACCTCATCGCCCCATCGCCAGCTGATGCCCAGCACTGGGTGCTGGG
GCTGCACAAGATCATCCACCACTCAGGCTCCATGGACCAGCGTCAGAAGCTACAGCACTGGATTCACTCC
TGCTTGCGAAAAGCTGACAAAAACAAGGACAACAAGATGAGCTTCAAGGAGCTGCAGAACTTCCTGAAGG
AGCTCAACATCCAGTAATCTAGATAACTGATCATAATCAGCCATACCACATTTGTAGAGGTTTTACTTGC
TTTAAAAAACCTCCCACACCTCCCCCTGAACCTGAAACATAAAATGAATGCAATTGTTGTTGTTAACTTG
TTTATTGCAGCTTATAATGGTTACAAATAAAGCAATAGCATCACAAATTTCACAAATAAAGCATTTTTTT
CACTGCATTCTAGTTGTGGTTTGTCCAAACTCATCAATGTATCTTAACGCGTAAATTGTAAGCGTTAATA
TTTTGTTAAAATTCGCGTTAAATTTTTGTTAAATCAGCTCATTTTTTAACCAATAGGCCGAAATCGGCAA
AATCCCTTATAAATCAAAAGAATAGACCGAGATAGGGT
[37 nt withheld, positions 2349-2385]
AAAGAACGTGGACTCCAACGTCAAAGG
[49 nt withheld, positions 2413-2461]
T
[91 nt withheld, positions 2463-2553]
G
[124 nt withheld, positions 2555-2678]
CAGGTGGCACTTTTCGGGGAAATGTGCGCGGAACCCCTATTTGTTTATTTTTCTAAATACATTCAAATAT
GTATCCGCTCATGAGACAATAACCCTGATAAATGCTTCAATAATATTGAAAAAGGAAGAGTCCTGAGGCG
GAAAGAACCAGCTGTGGAATGTGTGTCAGTTAGGGTGTGGAAAGTCCCCAGGCTCCCCAGCAGGCAGAAG
TATGCAAAGCATGCATCTCAATTAGTCAGCAACCAGGTGTGGAAAGTCCCCAGGCTCCCCAGCAGGCAGA
AGTATGCAAAGCATGCATCTCAATTAGTCAGCAACCATAGTCCCGCCCCTAACTCCGCCCATCCCGCCCC
TAACTCCGCCCAGTTCCGCCCATTCTCCGCCCCATGGCTGACTAATTTTTTTTATTTATGCAGAGGCCGA
GGCCGCCTCGGCCTCTGAGCTATTCCAGAAGTAGTGAGGAGGCTTTTTTGGAGGCCTAGGCTTTTGCAAA
GATCGATCAAGAGACAGGATGAGGATCGTTTCGCATGATTGAACAAGATGGATTGCACGCAGGTTCTCCG
GCCGCTTGGGTGGAGAGGCTATTCGGCTATGACTGGGCACAACAGACAATCGGCTGCTCTGATGCCGCCG
TGTTCCGGCTGTCAGCGCAGGGGCGCCCGGTTCTTTTTGTCAAGACCGACCTGTCCGGTGCCCTGAATGA
ACTGCAAGACGAGGCAGCGCGGCTATCGTGGCTGGCCACGACGGGCGTTCCTTGCGCAGCTGTGCTCGAC
GTTGTCACTGAAGCGGGAAGGGACTGGCTGCTATTGGGCGAAGTGCCGGGGCAGGATCTCCTGTCATCTC
ACCTTGCTCCTGCCGAGAAAGTATCCATCATGGCTGATGCAATGCGGCGGCTGCATACGCTTGATCCGGC
TACCTGCCCATTCGACCACCAAGCGAAACATCGCATCGAGCGAGCACGTACTCGGATGGAAGCCGGTCTT
GTCGATCAGGATGATCTGGACGAAGAGCATCAGGGGCTCGCGCCAGCCGAACTGTTCGCCAGGCTCAAGG
CGAGCATGCCCGACGGCGAGGATCTCGTCGTGACCCATGGCGATGCCTGCTTGCCGAATATCATGGTGGA
AAATGGCCGCTTTTCTGGATTCATCGACTGTGGCCGGCTGGGTGTGGCGGACCGCTATCAGGACATAGCG
TTGGCTACCCGTGATATTGCTGAAGAGCTTGGCGGCGAATGGGCTGACCGCTTCCTCGTGCTTTACGGTA
TCGCCGCTCCCGATTCGCAGCGCATCGCCTTCTATCGCCTTCTTGACGAGTTCTTCTGAGCGGGACTCTG
GGGTTCGAAATGACCGACCAAGCGACGCCCAACCTGCCATCACGAGATTTCGATTCCACCGCCGCCTTCT
ATGAAAGGTTGGGCTTCGGAATCGTTTTCCGGGACGCCGGCTGGATGATCCTCCAGCGCGGGGATCTCAT
GCTGGAGTTCTTCGCCCACCCTAGGGGGAGGCTAACTGAAACACGGAAGGAGACAATACCGGAAGGAACC
CGCGCTATGACGGCAATAAAAAGACAGAATAAAACGCACGGTGTTGGGTCGTTTGTTCATAAACGCGGGG
TTCGGTCCCAGGGCTGGCACTCTGTCGATACCCCACCGAGACCCCATTGGGGCCAATACGCCCGCGTTTC
TTCCTTTTCCCCACCCCACCCCCCAAGTTCGGGTGAAGGCCCAGGGCTCGCAGCCAACGTCGGGGCGGCA
GGCCCTGCCATAGCCTCAGGTTACTCATATATACTTTAGATTGATTTAAAACTTCATTTTTAATTTAAAA
GGATCTAGGTGAAGATCCTTTTTGATAATCTCATGACCAAAATCCCTTAACGTGAGTTTTCGTTCCACTG
AGCGTCAGACCCCGTAGAAAAGATCAAAGGATCTTCTTGAGATCCTTTTTTTCTGCGCGTAATCTGCTGC
TTGCAAACAAAAAAACCACCGCTACCAGCGGTGGTTTGTTTGCCGGATCAAGAGCTACCAACTCTTTTTC
CGAAGGTAACTGGCTTCAGCAGAGCGCAGATACCAAATACTGTTCTTCTAGTGTAGCCGTAGTTAGGCCA
CCACTTCAAGAACTCTGTAGCACCGCCTACATACCTCGCTCTGCTAATCCTGTTACCAGTGGCTGCTGCC
AGTGGCGATAAGTCGTGTCTTACCGGGTTGGACTCAAGACGATAGTTACCGGATAAGGCGCAGCGGTCGG
GCTGAACGGGGGGTTCGTGCACACAGCCCAGCTTGGAGCGAACGACCTACACCGAACTGAGATACCTACA
GCGTGAGCTATGAGAAAGCGCCACGCTTCCCGAAGGGAGAAAGGCGGACAGGTATCCGGTAAGCGGCAGG
GTCGGAACAGGAGAGCGCACGAGGGAGCTTCCAGGGGGAAACGCCTGGTATCTTTATAGTCCTGTCGGGT
TTCGCCACCTCTGACTTGAGCGTCGATTTTTGTGATGCTCGTCAGGGGGGCGGAGCCTATGGAAAAACGC
CAGCAACGCGGCCTTTTTACGGTTCCTGGCCTTTTGCTGGCCTTTTGCTCACATG
Features (pLannotate 1.2.2; 16 found; start..end, strand, type, name):
      1..47      +  rep_origin     RSF ori (fragment): Plasmids containing the RSF 1030 origin of replication can be propagated in E. coli cells that contain additional plasmids with compatible origins.
    115..418     +  enhancer       CMV enhancer: human cytomegalovirus immediate early enhancer
    419..622     +  promoter       CMV promoter: human cytomegalovirus (CMV) immediate early promoter
    667..1383    +  CDS            EGFP: EGFP is a basic (constitutively fluorescent) green fluorescent protein published in 1996, derived from Aequorea victoria. It is reported to be a rapidly-maturing weak dimer with moderate acid sensitivity.
   1384..1449    +  misc_feature   MCS: multiple cloning site
   1450..1974    +  CDS            PLCD1 (fragment): PLCD1_HUMAN - Experimental evidence at protein level: Swiss-Prot protein existence level 1. The production of the second messenger molecules diacylglycerol (DAG) and inositol 1,4,5-trisphosphate (IP3) is mediated by activated phosphatidylinositol-specific phospholipase C enzymes (PubMed:9188725). Essential for trophoblast and placental development (By similarity). Binds phosphatidylinositol 4,5-bisphosphate (PubMed:7890667, PubMed:9188725). From Homo sapiens (Human).
   1988..2072    +  CDS            large T antigen (fragment): large T antigen from SV40 (simian virus 40)
   2095..2216    +  polyA_signal   SV40 poly(A) signal: SV40 polyadenylation signal
   2250..2678    -  rep_origin     f1 ori (sequence partly withheld): f1 bacteriophage origin of replication; arrow indicates direction of (+) strand synthesis
   2705..2809    +  promoter       AmpR promoter: bla
   2811..3168    +  promoter       SV40 promoter: SV40 enhancer and early promoter
   3203..3997    +  CDS            NeoR/KanR: aminoglycoside phosphotransferase from Tn5; aph(3')-II (or nptII); confers resistance to neomycin, kanamycin, and G418 (Geneticin®)
   4018..4170    +  CDS            ble (fragment): BLE_KLEPN - Experimental evidence at protein level: Swiss-Prot protein existence level 1. Binding protein with a strong affinity to the bleomycin family of antibiotics. Binds to CL990; an antimitotic-antibiotic compound. From Klebsiella pneumoniae.
   4229..4276    +  polyA_signal   HSV TK poly(A) signal: herpes simplex virus thymidine kinase polyadenylation signal (Cole and Stacy, 1985)
   4367..4383    -  polyA_signal   bGH poly(A) signal (fragment): bovine growth hormone polyadenylation signal
   4605..5193    +  rep_origin     ori: high-copy-number ColE1/pMB1/pBR322/pUC origin of replication
