[The description below was written by a language model from this plasmid's Addgene catalogue record and pLannotate feature annotations shown in this document.]
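Description:
GFP-C1-PLCdelta-PH is a mammalian expression plasmid built on the Clontech C1 backbone, which places a fluorescent protein upstream of the cloning site. It encodes EGFP fused to the N-terminus of the pleckstrin homology (PH) domain of human phospholipase C delta 1 (PLCD1, residues Met1–Ile175). The fusion is transcribed from the human cytomegalovirus immediate early enhancer and promoter. EGFP is joined to the roughly 525 bp PLCD1 fragment through residual multiple cloning site sequence, with the insert cloned between BamHI and XbaI, and an SV40 polyadenylation signal follows. The plasmid replicates in E. coli from a high-copy ColE1/pUC-type origin and also carries an f1 origin. A single Tn5 NeoR/KanR gene sits behind tandem bacterial (bla) and SV40 early promoters and ends with an HSV TK poly(A) signal. It therefore gives kanamycin resistance in bacteria and G418 selection in mammalian cells. The sequencing-derived and depositor sequence records are both 5,253 nt and show the same feature layout, differing only in their start coordinate. The short fragments annotated as RSF ori, ble, large T antigen and bGH poly(A) look like backbone remnants or partial matches rather than functional parts.

The PH domain binds PI(4,5)P2 selectively, so the fusion works as a fluorescent translocation biosensor. It decorates the plasma membrane when the lipid is abundant and moves to the cytosol when levels fall, which reports cell-wide or local changes in living cells. The depositor recommends co-expressing a second fluorescent protein that marks the plasma membrane uniformly, such as one carrying the KRas CAAX tail, and taking the ratio of the two background-subtracted images. The depositor also cautions that high expression interferes with PI(4,5)P2 signalling and alters cortical actin.
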