Addgene plasmid #21179: GFP-C1-PLCdelta-PH
Purpose: encodes a PI(4,5)P2 lipid selective PH domain that can be used as a fluorescent translocation biosensor to monitor changes or local differences in the concentration of plasma membrane PI(4,5)P2 lipids
Depositing lab: Tobias Meyer. Depositing organization: Stanford University. Publication: Receptor-induced transient reduction in plasma membrane PtdIns(4,5)P2 concentration monitored in living cells. Stauffer TP, Ahn S, Meyer T. Curr Biol. 1998 Mar 12. 8(6):343-6. 10.1016/S0960-9822(98)70135-6 PubMed 9512420.
Backbone
  Vector backbone: C1
  Backbone manufacturer: Clontech
  Backbone size w/o insert (bp): 4700
  Vector type: Mammalian Expression
  Selectable markers: Neomycin (select with G418)
Growth in bacteria
  Bacterial resistance: Kanamycin, 50 μg/mL
  Growth temperature: 37°C
  Growth strain: DH5alpha
  Copy number: Unknown
Gene/Insert
  Gene/Insert name: PLCdelta
  Species: H. sapiens (human)
  Insert size (bp): 529
  Mutation: PH domain of human PLC delta, amino acids Met1–Ile175. (Lab plasmid WC 0003)
  Entrez Gene: PLCD1 (a.k.a. NDNC3, PLC-III)
  Tag / fusion protein: GFP (N terminal on insert)
  Cloning method: Restriction Enzyme; 5′ cloning site BamHI (unknown if destroyed); 3′ cloning site XbaI (unknown if destroyed)
  Sequencing primers: 5′ n/a
Terms and licenses: Academic/Nonprofit Terms; Industry Terms: Not Available to Industry
Depositor comments: This construct encodes a PI(4,5)P2 lipid selective PH domain that can be used as a fluorescent translocation biosensor to monitor changes or local differences in the concentration of plasma membrane PI(4,5)P2 lipids (Stauffer TP, Ahn S, Meyer T; Curr Biol. 1998 8:343-6). It is best used in combination with a second fluorescent protein that uniformly marks the plasma membrane (the last 20 amino acids "CAAX" region of KRas is often used as a PM marker). Relative changes in cell-wide or local plasma membrane PI(4,5)P2 can be determined by using a mask for the PM region and by dividing the two background subtracted PH domain and CAAX images. At high expression levels, this construct interferes with PI(4,5)P2 signaling and alters cortical actin (Raucher D et al Cell. 2000 100:221-8).
How to cite: GFP-C1-PLCdelta-PH was a gift from Tobias Meyer (Addgene plasmid # 21179 ; http://n2t.net/addgene:21179 ; RRID:Addgene_21179)
