>Addgene plasmid #21179 | GFP-C1-PLCdelta-PH | addgene partial sequence | sequence record 107393 | SV40pA-R 5'-GAAATTTGTGATGCTATTGC-3'
ACAACAACAATTGCATTCATTTTATGTTTCAGGTTCAGGGGGAGGTGTGGGAGGTTTTTTAAAGCAAGTA
AAACCTCTACAAATGTGGTATGGCTGATTATGATCAGTTATCTAGATTACTGGATGTTGAGCTCCTTCAG
GAAGTTCTGCAGCTCCTTGAAGCTCATCTTGTTGTCCTTGTTTTTGTCAGCTTTTCGCAAGCAGGAGTGA
ATCCAGTGCTGTAGCTTCTGACGCTGGTCCATGGAGCCTGAGTGGTGGATGATCTTGTGCAGCCCCAGCA
CCCAGTGCTGGGCATCAGCTGGCGATGGGGCGATGAGGTCTAGTGTATTGCGCTGGTCCTTGAAGACAAT
GGAGAAGCAGCGGTCCTCGGGCACATCACGGGCGAACTTCTCCAGACCCTCCGTGCGGTGCCCCATTCGC
ACCTCCTGAATGTCCTCGATGGAGAACAGCTGGGACTCCGGGGTCCGCATGACCTTGCGGGACTCCTGCC
AGATGGTCTTGCAGTCCTCCTGCAACTTGTAGAAGCGCTCTCTCCTCCATGAGCTGGACTTCACCTTCAG
GAGCTGGCTGCCCTTCAGCAGCGCCTGTAGATCCTCATCATCCTGTAGGCCGTGCAGGGTCAGGAAGTCC
CGGCCCGAGTCCATGGATCCCGGGCCCGCGGTACCGTCGACTGCAGAATTCGAAGCTTGAGCTCGAGATC
TGAGTCCGGACTTGTACAGCTCGTCCATGCCGAGAGTGATCCCGGCGGCGGTCACGAACTCCAGCAGGAC
CATGTGATCGCGCTTCTCGTTGGGGTCTTTGCTCAGGGCGGACTGGGTGCTCAGGTAGTGGTTGTCGGGC
AGCAGCACGGGGCCGTCGCCGATGGGGGTGTTCTGCTGGTAGTGGTCGGCGAGCTGCACG
