>Addgene plasmid #21179 | GFP-C1-PLCdelta-PH | addgene partial sequence | sequence record 107394 | CMV-F 5'-CGCAAATGGGCGGTAGGCGTG-3'
ACCGTCAGATCCGCTAGCGCTACCGGTCGCCACCATGGTGAGCAAGGGCGAGGAGCTGTTCACCGGGGTG
GTGCCCATCCTGGTCGAGCTGGACGGCGACGTAAACGGCCACAAGTTCAGCGTGTCCGGCGAGGGCGAGG
GCGATGCCACCTACGGCAAGCTGACCCTGAAGTTCATCTGCACCACCGGCAAGCTGCCCGTGCCCTGGCC
CACCCTCGTGACCACCCTGACCTACGGCGTGCAGTGCTTCAGCCGCTACCCCGACCACATGAAGCAGCAC
GACTTCTTCAAGTCCGCCATGCCCGAAGGCTACGTCCAGGAGCGCACCATCTTCTTCAAGGACGACGGCA
ACTACAAGACCCGCGCCGAGGTGAAGTTCGAGGGCGACACCCTGGTGAACCGCATCGAGCTGAAGGGCAT
CGACTTCAAGGAGGACGGCAACATCCTGGGGCACAAGCTGGAGTACAACTACAACAGCCACAACGTCTAT
ATCATGGCCGACAAGCAGAAGAACGGCATCAAGGTGAACTTCAAGATCCGCCACAACATCGAGGACGGCA
GCGTGCAGCTCGCCGACCACTACCAGCAGAACACCCCCATCGGCGACGGCCCCGTGCTGCTGCCCGACAA
CCACTACCTGAGCACCCAGTCCGCCCTGAGCAAAGACCCCAACGAGAAGCGCGATCACATGGTCCTGCTG
GAGTTCGTGACCGCCGCCGGGATCACTCTCGGCATGGACGAGCTGTACAAGTCCGGACTCAGATCTCGAG
CTCAAGCTTCGAATTCTGCAGTCGACGGTACCGCGGGCCCGGGATCCATGGACTCGGGCCGGGACTTCCT
GACCCTGCACGGCCTACAGGATGATGAGGATCTACAGGCGCTGCTGAAGGGCAGCCAGCTCCTGAAGGTG
AAGTCCAGCTCAT
